>Addgene plasmid #18243 | T4 Lysozyme T21C K124C WT* | addgene partial sequence | sequence record 24030 | 3primeUP
CGAAAAGCCCGCTCATTAGGCGGGCTCAGATCTGCTCATGTTTGACAGCTTATCATCGATAAGCTTCGGC
AATAAATTCTTGATATGTTTTCATATGTTTCCATTAAATATTTTAATTAGTAATTGTCTATTCAAGTAAT
TGTGAATATACTATCACAATTCCAAGAGAAAGTAAACAGCTTTATAGATTTTTATACGCGTCCCAAGTGC
CAGTTCTAAACGTTGTAATGACTCGTTTTGCGCGATTAGGTGTTTGATTATACCATCTACTTTTAGCTAA
GTTAACTGCTGCTTCATCCCAGCGGCATTGTTGAAGCATACGTAAAGAGTTAGTAAATCCTGCCACACCG
GTTTCTCCCATTTGGAAAACCATATTAATCAATGCAGCGCGACGAACCGCATCAAGAGAATCATAAACCG
GTTTTAATTTAGCATTTCTCAGAATTCCGCGAACAGCAGCATCAACATCCTGATTAAAGAGTTTTTCAGC
CTCATCTTTTGTAATTACACCATTAGTATTACGCCCAATAGCTTTATCTAATTCAGATTTAGCAGCATTA
AGTGATGGACTTTTTGTAAGCAAATGACCGATGCCAATAGTGTAATAGCCTTCACAGTCTTTATAGATTT
TAAGTCTAAGACCTTCATCTATACGTAACATTTCAAATATATTCATAATACCTCCTAAGCATCGATGGAT
CCTGTTTCCTGTGTGAAATTGTTATCCGCTCACAATTCCACACATTATACGAGCCGATGATTAATGTCAC
AGGGGATGGGGAGTAGCTGATCCTGTTCCNGGTGAATGTANCGCTCCATTCACCATANCNAGCGAGATAA
TGCACAGG
