[The description below was written by a language model from this plasmid's Addgene catalogue record.]
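Description:
T4 Lysozyme T21C K124C WT* is a bacterial expression plasmid built on the pHS1403 backbone (about 5 kb without insert) and carrying a mutant form of the bacteriophage T4 lysozyme gene (gene e). It is maintained as a high-copy plasmid in E. coli under ampicillin selection. The record does not name the origin of replication or the promoter that drives expression, and no feature table is available to show them.

The insert is roughly 600 bp and sits between BamHI and HindIII sites, both of which remain intact, so the coding segment can be excised or exchanged. According to the depositor's note, the BamHI site lies 27 bp from the start codon and the HindIII site 115 bp beyond the stop codon, meaning that short flanking untranslated regions are included in the cloned fragment. The encoded protein carries two substitutions, threonine 21 to cysteine and lysine 124 to cysteine, in the background labelled "WT*". In the T4 lysozyme literature this designation generally refers to the cysteine-free pseudo-wild-type protein, although the record itself does not define it. One of the alternative names, "21(s-s)", suggests that the two introduced cysteines are meant to form an engineered disulfide bridge. No purification tags or fusion partners are listed.

The record gives no explicit purpose, but the design is consistent with producing recombinant mutant lysozyme in bacteria for studying how defined cysteine substitutions or a disulfide crosslink affect protein structure, stability and folding.
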