Addgene plasmid #18243: T4 Lysozyme T21C K124C WT*
Depositing lab: Brian Matthews. Depositing organization: University of Oregon.
Backbone
  Vector backbone: pHS1403
  Backbone size w/o insert (bp): 5000
  Vector type: Bacterial Expression
Growth in bacteria
  Bacterial resistance: Ampicillin, 100 μg/mL
  Growth temperature: 37°C
  Growth strain: DH5alpha
  Copy number: High Copy
Gene/Insert
  Gene/Insert name: T4 Lysozyme (alt name: 38 or T21 or 21(s-s))
  Species: Bacteriophage T4
  Insert size (bp): 600
  Mutation: T21C K124C WT*
  GenBank ID: NP_049736
  Entrez Gene: e (a.k.a. T4p123)
  Cloning method: Restriction Enzyme; 5′ cloning site BamHI (not destroyed); 3′ cloning site HindIII (not destroyed)
  Sequencing primers: 5′ na; 3′ GGCGTATCACGAGGCCC
Terms and licenses: Academic/Nonprofit Terms; Industry Terms: Not Available to Industry
Depositor comments: The BamHI site is 27 bp from the ATG and the HindIII site is 115 bp from the stop.
How to cite: T4 Lysozyme T21C K124C WT* was a gift from Brian Matthews (Addgene plasmid # 18243 ; http://n2t.net/addgene:18243 ; RRID:Addgene_18243)
